>Addgene plasmid #29053 | pEMS1132 | addgene partial sequence | sequence record 41393 | EGFP-N 5'-CGTCGCCGTCCAGCTCGACCAG-3'
TCGCCCTTGCTCACCATGGTGGCGGCGAAGTTCCTATACCTTTTGAAGAATAGGAACTTCGGCGCGCCGA
GGCAGGCTTTGCGCTCGGTGGCACCGATCCCCGCCCGAAGCGACCGCGGGTGACAAGGAGGAGAAGACGG
CGCCGGGTCCGGCAGGGCCTGGCGGGAGGGGGCAGCCCGGGCGTGGCGGGGGTTGCGGGGGGGTCCTGGA
GAAACGCTTCCAGCTAAGGGGCCGCTTGGAACCCTCCGGCCCCCGCGCGGCCCGGGGCCGCAATTTCCGT
TTTAATTAAAGCGCTGCCGCCTCGGCCCCCAGGACCCCGCCCCCGCCCCTCTTATC
