>Addgene plasmid #29053 | pEMS1132 | addgene partial sequence | sequence record 42424 | pEMS1307-fwd 5'-ccgcacgtctaagaaaccat-3'
ATAGGCGTATCACGAGGCCCTTTCGTCTTCAAGAATTAATTCCGATCATATTCAATAACCCTTAATGAAT
TCGAGCTCCTAGGCCGGCCACGCGTGGCGCGCCGGAGAAGATCAAGACTCAGGTGGGTGGAGATGACTGC
CCCCCATGCACACATTTCCTGGTGCTCCACCCCCTCAGCAAATGACTTCTGGGTAAGACTGAGGGATAAA
GCCTATACTGTTGATCCTTGCCCAGCTCACAGCTGGGATATTTGGGTAGACCTCACTAGGACCCTCTCCT
TTACACCTTAGCCTCCCACTGAGAGCATTAAGTGGGCGAATTTTGATGCCTCCCAGCTTTCCCAGCTCTT
ACCTCCTGCCCCTGGCTATTTTCTGTTCTTACCTCCTGCTCCTTGTTTTCTGTCCATAGTGGGTGGGGGA
AGCAGAAAGAGGAATGAGAAGGAGAGGGATTGGGATCTTGACCCCAACTTCAAGGCCCTCACCTTCTGTG
GAGCCCTGAGTTTGGTCCACAGGGAACATTCCAACCTCTAGTCATTGCTCCCACCAGATTCCAGGTCCAC
ATCCTGAAGGCTTCATCCCTGTCCCACTAGGATCCTCCCAGGCCCTGGGATCCCTCTTTTTCCCTCCACA
CTCTGCCTCCCACTCTTCTCCCTGGCTCCTTTGCACCCTCCACGAGCAAAGATGAACACTCCAGAAGTTG
CAGCAAATGAGGGTGAACATGGGCCCTGTAGAACCCCAGAAGTAGGAGTTTCCAGCCATCCTCAATCAGG
CATCCCAGGACCAGGCACTTAGCAGGAGACCTGCCCATTCCCAGGCCTCCTCCACCCCTG
