[The description below was written by a language model from this plasmid's Addgene catalogue record.]
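Description:
pEMS1132 is a high-copy bacterial plasmid from the Pleiades Promoter Project, designed as a homologous recombination (gene targeting) vector for the mouse Hprt locus. It is built on the pEMS1302 backbone, recorded as about 17.5 kb without the insert, and is propagated in E. coli under ampicillin selection. No feature table is supplied. The positions and extent of the Hprt homology arms, the origin of replication, any polyadenylation signals and any mammalian selection scheme are therefore not stated in the record.

The insert is Ple67, a human MiniPromoter of roughly 2.2 kb derived from regulatory sequence of the FEV gene (also known as PET-1). It was cloned into an AscI site, with AscI recorded at both the 5′ and 3′ ends; whether the sites survived cloning is unknown. In this position Ple67 drives a backbone-encoded reporter, a fusion of EGFP and Cre recombinase carrying a nuclear localisation signal. This arrangement gives two readouts of promoter activity. EGFP fluorescence marks cells in which the MiniPromoter is currently active, while nuclear-targeted Cre can recombine loxP-flanked alleles or reporters, which permanently marks or modifies those cells and their descendants.

Targeting the cassette to Hprt places the promoter–reporter unit at a defined genomic site, so different MiniPromoters can be compared without the position effects that accompany random transgene integration. The construct is thus suited to generating knock-in mouse cells or strains that test whether the compact human FEV-derived promoter gives restricted expression. The associated publication concerns Cre-driver mouse strains for the eye and brain.
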