Addgene plasmid #29053: pEMS1132
Purpose: High copy homologous recombination plasmid for gene targeting at the mouse Hprt locus containing Ple67 (FEV MiniPromoter) driving an EGFP/Cre fusion reporter
Depositing lab: Elizabeth Simpson. Depositing organization: University of British Columbia. Publication: Twenty-Seven Tamoxifen-Inducible iCre-Driver Mouse Strains for Eye and Brain; Including Seventeen Carrying a New Inducible-First Constitutive-Ready Allele. Korecki AJ, Hickmott JW, Lam SL, Dreolini L, Mathelier A, Baker O, Kuehne C, Bonaguro RJ, Smith J, Tan CV, Zhou M, Goldowitz D, Deussing JM, Stewart AF, Wasserman WW, Holt RA, Simpson EM. Genetics. 2019 Feb 14. pii: genetics.119.301984. doi: 10.1534/genetics.119.301984. PubMed 30765420.
Backbone
  Vector backbone: pEMS1302
  Backbone size w/o insert (bp): 17451
  Vector type: Pleiades Promoter Project [sic, Pleaides Plieades]
Growth in bacteria
  Bacterial resistance: Ampicillin, 100 μg/mL
  Growth temperature: 37°C
  Growth strain: DH5alpha
  Growth instructions: DH10B
  Copy number: High Copy
Gene/Insert
  Gene/Insert name: Ple67 (alt name: FEV)
  Species: H. sapiens (human)
  Insert size (bp): 2202
  Entrez Gene: FEV (a.k.a. HSRNAFEV, PET-1)
  Tag / fusion protein: EGFP-Cre-NLS (C terminal on backbone)
  Cloning method: Restriction Enzyme; 5′ cloning site AscI (unknown if destroyed); 3′ cloning site AscI (unknown if destroyed)
  Sequencing primers: 5′ Unknown
Terms and licenses: Academic/Nonprofit Terms; Industry Terms: Not Available to Industry
How to cite: pEMS1132 was a gift from Elizabeth Simpson (Addgene plasmid # 29053 ; http://n2t.net/addgene:29053 ; RRID:Addgene_29053)
